>Addgene plasmid #207661 | pAAV-hSyn1-FLEX-CybSEP2-WPRE | addgene full sequence | sequence record 412306 | Addgene NGS Result
CCTGCAGGCAGCTGCGCGCTCGCTCGCTCACTGAGGCCGCCCGGGCGTCGGGCGACCTTTGGTCGCCCGG
CCTCAGTGAGCGAGCGAGCGCGCAGAGAGGGAGTGGCCAACTCCATCACTAGGGGTTCCTGCGGCCGCAC
GCGTCTGCAGAGGGCCCTGCGTATGAGTGCAAGTGGGTTTTAGGACCAGGATGAGGCGGGGTGGGGGTGC
CTACCTGACGACCGACCCCGACCCACTGGACAAGCACCCAACCCCCATTCCCCAAATTGCGCATCCCCTA
TCAGAGAGGGGGAGGGGAAACAGGATGCGGCGAGGCGCGTGCGCACTGCCAGCTTCAGCACCGCGGACAG
TGCCTTCGCCCCCGCCTGGCGGCGCGCGCCACCGCCGCCTCAGCACTGAAGGCGCGCTGACGTCACTCGC
CGGTCCCCCGCAAACTCCCCTTCCCGGCCACCTTGGTCGCGTCCGCGCCGCCGCCGGCCCAGCCGGACCG
CACCACGCGAGGCGCGAGATAGGGGGGCACGGGCGCGACCATCTGCGCTGCGGCGCCGGCGACTCAGCGC
TGCCTCAGTCTGCGGTGGGCAGCGGAGGAGTCGTGTCGTGCCTGAGAGCGCAGACGCGTGGACGGTACCC
TTCAGGTCGACGTCGATAACTTCGTATAGCATACATTATACGAAGTTATCCGAATCGCAATAACTTCGTA
TAGGATACTTTATACGAAGTTATTTGGCGCGTCACTTATCGTCGTCATCCTTGTAATCCTGGGGACTGGG
GCTGTCTCCCTCCGTGAGTGTCTTGAAGTCCATGGAGAGGGCTTGCTCTTCAGCCTGGGAAGGCCGCTTC
CAGTCAGCCTGAGCCAAGATGTAGAGCACAACCACCCCAAAACAGACCAGCAGCAAGCCTAGCACGTTGG
CCAGCACCCCCTCAGGTTCAAACGTGCTGTACTTGGACCCCAATTTAAACAGCAGGGCCTCCTTCAGGCC
CAGTAGGGCTGTGCCCACAGAGAAGAGGAAGATGGTGGCACCAAAGAAAATGGCCTGAGGGCGGTAGCGG
CTCCGCAGAGAGAATGAAGCTCCAGGGAACAGGAAGAAGCTGAAACCCACGAGCCACTGCACAAAGTACA
GAACAAAGACTAAGATCCCACACCAGCTGTGCAAGCTGTACAGGTCTGCTTTGTATAGTTCATCCATGCC
ATGTGTAATCCCAGCAGCTGTTACAAACTCAAGAAGGACCATGTGGTCTCTCTTTTCGTTGGGATCTTTC
GAAAGAGTAGAAGTTGTAAACAGGTAATGGTTGTCTGGTAAAAGGACGGGCCCATCGCCAATTGGAGTAT
TTTGTTGATAATGGTCTGCTAGTTGAACGCCTCCATCTTCAATGTTGTGTCTAATTTTGAAGTTAGCTTT
GATTCCATTCTTTTGTTTGTCTGCCATGATGTACACCTGGTGATCGTTATAGTTGTATTCCAATTTGTGT
CCAAGAATGTTTCCATCTTCTTTAAAATCAATACCTTTTAACTCGATTCTATTAACAAGGGTATCACCTT
CAAACTTGACTTCAGCACGTGTCTTGTAGTTCCCGTCATCTTTGAAAAATATAGTTCTTTCCTGTACATA
ACCTTCGGGCATGGCACTCTTGAAAAAGTCATGCCGTTTCATATGATCTGGGTATCTTGAAAAGCATTGA
ACACCATAAGTTAAAGTAGTGACAAGTGTTGGCCATGGAACAGGTAGTTTTCCAGTAGTGCAAATAAATT
TAAGGGTAAGTTTTCCGTATGTTGCATCACCTTCACCCTCTCCACTGACAGAAAATTTGTGCCCATTAAC
ATCACCATCTAATTCAACAAGAATTGGGACAACTCCAGTGAAAAGTTCTTCTCCTTTACTTCCCATATAG
CCCTTCTTCTTGTGGTAGTCTTTGTATAGTTCATCCATGCCATGTGTAATCCCAGCAGCTGTTACAAACT
CAAGAAGGACCATGTGGTCTCTCTTTTCGTTGGGATCTTTCGAAAGAGTAGAAGTTGTAAACAGGTAATG
GTTGTCTGGTAAAAGGACGGGCCCATCGCCAATTGGAGTATTTTGTTGATAATGGTCTGCTAGTTGAACG
CCTCCATCTTCAATGTTGTGTCTAATTTTGAAGTTAGCTTTGATTCCATTCTTTTGTTTGTCTGCCATGA
TGTACACCTGGTGATCGTTATAGTTGTATTCCAATTTGTGTCCAAGAATGTTTCCATCTTCTTTAAAATC
AATACCTTTTAACTCGATTCTATTAACAAGGGTATCACCTTCAAACTTGACTTCAGCACGTGTCTTGTAG
TTCCCGTCATCTTTGAAAAATATAGTTCTTTCCTGTACATAACCTTCGGGCATGGCACTCTTGAAAAAGT
CATGCCGTTTCATATGATCTGGGTATCTTGAAAAGCATTGAACACCATAAGTTAAAGTAGTGACAAGTGT
TGGCCATGGAACAGGTAGTTTTCCAGTAGTGCAAATAAATTTAAGGGTAAGTTTTCCGTATGTTGCATCA
CCTTCACCCTCTCCACTGACAGAAAATTTGTGCCCATTAACATCACCATCTAATTCAACAAGAATTGGGA
CAACTCCAGTGAAAAGTTCTTCTCCTTTACTTCCCATATAGCCCTTCTTCTTGTGGTAGTCGAACACAGC
CACCAACCCCACCAGGGCGATGATGAAGGCGAAGACGTGCAGCAGCCCAGCCAAGATCTTGGTCGTGCGT
TTGGCTTCTCTTCTGAAGACACGGTACACCAGCAGAGCATCTCCTTGAAGGAAGATCATGCCTATGACCA
TGCAGAGCGGGTGCACATTAAACTGCAGGGAGCTTTCCCAGGCAATGCCACCTCGGTACAGACCCAGCCA
CGCACCAGTCACAGCCACTACAGTGAGGCCCAGCAGCTGGGAGAAGGCCACATAGTACGGCAGTGCAGCA
GGGACAGACGCAGAACTGTGCTCCATGGTGGCCCTTGATAACTTCGTATAATGTATGCTATACGAAGTTA
TCCGAATCGCAATAACTTCGTATAAAGTATCCTATACGAAGTTATCGAAGATCATCAAGCTTATCGATAA
TCAACCTCTGGATTACAAAATTTGTGAAAGATTGACTGGTATTCTTAACTATGTTGCTCCTTTTACGCTA
TGTGGATACGCTGCTTTAATGCCTTTGTATCATGCTATTGCTTCCCGTATGGCTTTCATTTTCTCCTCCT
TGTATAAATCCTGGTTGCTGTCTCTTTATGAGGAGTTGTGGCCCGTTGTCAGGCAACGTGGCGTGGTGTG
CACTGTGTTTGCTGACGCAACCCCCACTGGTTGGGGCATTGCCACCACCTGTCAGCTCCTTTCCGGGACT
TTCGCTTTCCCCCTCCCTATTGCCACGGCGGAACTCATCGCCGCCTGCCTTGCCCGCTGCTGGACAGGGG
CTCGGCTGTTGGGCACTGACAATTCCGTGGTGTTGTCGGGGAAATCATCGTCCTTTCCTTGGCTGCTCGC
CTATGTTGCCACCTGGATTCTGCGCGGGACGTCCTTCTGCTACGTCCCTTCGGCCCTCAATCCAGCGGAC
CTTCCTTCCCGCGGCCTGCTGCCGGCTCTGCGGCCTCTTCCGCGTCTTCGCCTTCGCCCTCAGACGAGTC
GGATCTCCCTTTGGGCCGCCTCCCCGCATCGATACCGAGCGCTGCTCGAGAGATCGATCTGCCTCGACTG
TGCCTTCTAGTTGCCAGCCATCTGTTGTTTGCCCCTCCCCCGTGCCTTCCTTGACCCTGGAAGGTGCCAC
TCCCACTGTCCTTTCCTAATAAAATGAGGAAATTGCATCGCATTGTCTGAGTAGGTGTCATTCTATTCTG
GGGGGTGGGGTGGGGCAGGACAGCAAGGGGGAGGATTGGGAAGACAATAGCAGGCATGCTGGGGACACGT
GCGGACCGAGCGGCCGCAGGAACCCCTAGTGATGGAGTTGGCCACTCCCTCTCTGCGCGCTCGCTCGCTC
ACTGAGGCCGGGCGACCAAAGGTCGCCCGACGCCCGGGCTTTGCCCGGGCGGCCTCAGTGAGCGAGCGAG
CGCGCAGCTGCCTGCAGGGGCGCCTGATGCGGTATTTTCTCCTTACGCATCTGTGCGGTATTTCACACCG
CATA
[95 nt withheld, positions 4135-4229]
T
[46 nt withheld, positions 4231-4276]
C
[141 nt withheld, positions 4278-4418]
CCTTTGACGTTGGAGTCCACGTTCTTT
[37 nt withheld, positions 4446-4482]
ACTCTATCTCGGGCTATTCTTTTGATTTATAAGGGATTTTGCCGATTTCGGTCTATTGGTTAAAAAATGA
GCTGATTTAACAAAAATTTAACGCGAATTTTAACAAAATATTAACGTTTACAATTTTATGGTGCACTCTC
AGTACAATCTGCTCTGATGCCGCATAGTTAAGCCAGCCCCGACACCCGCCAACACCCGCTGACGCGCCCT
GACGGGCTTGTCTGCTCCCGGCATCCGCTTACAGACAAGCTGTGACCGTCTCCGGGAGCTGCATGTGTCA
GAGGTTTTCACCGTCATCACCGAAACGCGCGAGACGAAAGGGCCTCGTGATACGCCTATTTTTATAGGTT
AATGTCATGATAATAATGGTTTCTTAGACGTCAGGTGGCACTTTTCGGGGAAATGTGCGCGGAACCCCTA
TTTGTTTATTTTTCTAAATACATTCAAATATGTATCCGCTCATGAGACAATAACCCTGATAAATGCTTCA
ATAATATTGAAAAAGGAAGAGTATGAGTATTCAACATTTCCGTGTCGCCCTTATTCCCTTTTTTGCGGCA
TTTTGCCTTCCTGTTTTTGCTCACCCAGAAACGCTGGTGAAAGTAAAAGATGCTGAAGATCAGTTGGGTG
CACGAGTGGGTTACATCGAACTGGATCTCAACAGCGGTAAGATCCTTGAGAGTTTTCGCCCCGAAGAACG
TTTTCCAATGATGAGCACTTTTAAAGTTCTGCTATGTGGCGCGGTATTATCCCGTATTGACGCCGGGCAA
GAGCAACTCGGTCGCCGCATACACTATTCTCAGAATGACTTGGTTGAGTACTCACCAGTCACAGAAAAGC
ATCTTACGGATGGCATGACAGTAAGAGAATTATGCAGTGCTGCCATAACCATGAGTGATAACACTGCGGC
CAACTTACTTCTGACAACGATCGGAGGACCGAAGGAGCTAACCGCTTTTTTGCACAACATGGGGGATCAT
GTAACTCGCCTTGATCGTTGGGAACCGGAGCTGAATGAAGCCATACCAAACGACGAGCGTGACACCACGA
TGCCTGTAGCAATGGCAACAACGTTGCGCAAACTATTAACTGGCGAACTACTTACTCTAGCTTCCCGGCA
ACAATTAATAGACTGGATGGAGGCGGATAAAGTTGCAGGACCACTTCTGCGCTCGGCCCTTCCGGCTGGC
TGGTTTATTGCTGATAAATCTGGAGCCGGTGAGCGTGGGTCTCGCGGTATCATTGCAGCACTGGGGCCAG
ATGGTAAGCCCTCCCGTATCGTAGTTATCTACACGACGGGGAGTCAGGCAACTATGGATGAACGAAATAG
ACAGATCGCTGAGATAGGTGCCTCACTGATTAAGCATTGGTAACTGTCAGACCAAGTTTACTCATATATA
CTTTAGATTGATTTAAAACTTCATTTTTAATTTAAAAGGATCTAGGTGAAGATCCTTTTTGATAATCTCA
TGACCAAAATCCCTTAACGTGAGTTTTCGTTCCACTGAGCGTCAGACCCCGTAGAAAAGATCAAAGGATC
TTCTTGAGATCCTTTTTTTCTGCGCGTAATCTGCTGCTTGCAAACAAAAAAACCACCGCTACCAGCGGTG
GTTTGTTTGCCGGATCAAGAGCTACCAACTCTTTTTCCGAAGGTAACTGGCTTCAGCAGAGCGCAGATAC
CAAATACTGTTCTTCTAGTGTAGCCGTAGTTAGGCCACCACTTCAAGAACTCTGTAGCACCGCCTACATA
CCTCGCTCTGCTAATCCTGTTACCAGTGGCTGCTGCCAGTGGCGATAAGTCGTGTCTTACCGGGTTGGAC
TCAAGACGATAGTTACCGGATAAGGCGCAGCGGTCGGGCTGAACGGGGGGTTCGTGCACACAGCCCAGCT
TGGAGCGAACGACCTACACCGAACTGAGATACCTACAGCGTGAGCTATGAGAAAGCGCCACGCTTCCCGA
AGGGAGAAAGGCGGACAGGTATCCGGTAAGCGGCAGGGTCGGAACAGGAGAGCGCACGAGGGAGCTTCCA
GGGGGAAACGCCTGGTATCTTTATAGTCCTGTCGGGTTTCGCCACCTCTGACTTGAGCGTCGATTTTTGT
GATGCTCGTCAGGGGGGCGGAGCCTATGGAAAAACGCCAGCAACGCGGCCTTTTTACGGTTCCTGGCCTT
TTGCTGGCCTTTTGCTCACATGT
Features (pLannotate 1.2.2; 21 found; start..end, strand, type, name):
     12..39      +  repeat_region  AAV2 ITR (fragment): inverted terminal repeat of adeno-associated virus serotype 2 inverted
     68..95      +  repeat_region  AAV2 ITR (fragment): inverted terminal repeat of adeno-associated virus serotype 2 inverted
    166..613     +  promoter       hSyn promoter: human synapsin I promoter; confers neuron-specific expression (Kügler et al., 2003)
    646..679     +  protein_bind   loxP: Cre-mediated recombination occurs in the 8-bp core sequence (GCATACAT). Cre recombinase
    690..723     +  protein_bind   lox2272: Cre-mediated recombination occurs in the 8-bp core sequence (GGATACTT). lox2272 sites are compatible with each other, but incompatible with loxP or loxN sites (Lee and Saito, 1988). Cre recombinase
    735..758     -  CDS            3xFLAG (fragment): three tandem FLAG® epitope tags
    759..1166    -  CDS            cyb561 (fragment): CY561_XENLA - Also known as xcyt. Experimental evidence at transcript level: Swiss-Prot protein existence level 2. Transmembrane reductase that uses ascorbate as an electron donor in the cytoplasm and transfers electrons across membranes to reduce monodehydro-L-ascorbate radical in the lumen of secretory vesicles. It is therefore involved the regeneration and homeostasis within secretory vesicles of ascorbate which in turn provides reducing equivalents needed to support the activity of intravesicular enzymes. From Xenopus laevis (African clawed frog).
   1170..1880    -  CDS            superecliptic pHluorin: pH-sensitive mutant of green fluorescent protein (Ng et al., 2002) excited strongly by blue light at neutral pH but minimally fluorescent at acidic pH
   1911..2621    -  CDS            superecliptic pHluorin: pH-sensitive mutant of green fluorescent protein (Ng et al., 2002) excited strongly by blue light at neutral pH but minimally fluorescent at acidic pH
   2978..3011    -  protein_bind   loxP: Cre-mediated recombination occurs in the 8-bp core sequence (GCATACAT). Cre recombinase
   3022..3055    -  protein_bind   lox2272: Cre-mediated recombination occurs in the 8-bp core sequence (GGATACTT). lox2272 sites are compatible with each other, but incompatible with loxP or loxN sites (Lee and Saito, 1988). Cre recombinase
   3079..3667    +  misc_feature   WPRE: woodchuck hepatitis virus posttranscriptional regulatory element
   3708..3915    +  polyA_signal   bGH poly(A) signal: bovine growth hormone polyadenylation signal
   3938..4078    +  repeat_region  AAV2 ITR: inverted terminal repeat of adeno-associated virus serotype 2 inverted
   4083..4134    -  misc_feature   bom (fragment): basis of mobility region from pBR322
   4153..4608    +  rep_origin     f1 ori (sequence partly withheld): f1 bacteriophage origin of replication; arrow indicates direction of (+) strand synthesis
   4609..4658    -  misc_feature   bom (fragment): basis of mobility region from pBR322
   4760..4795    -  CDS            rop (fragment): Rop protein, which maintains plasmids at low copy number; rop
   4890..4994    +  promoter       AmpR promoter: bla
   4995..5855    +  CDS            AmpR: β-lactamase; bla; confers resistance to ampicillin, carbenicillin, and related antibiotics
   6026..6614    +  rep_origin     ori: high-copy-number ColE1/pMB1/pBR322/pUC origin of replication
