[The description below was written by a language model from this plasmid's Addgene catalogue record and pLannotate feature annotations shown in this document.]
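Description:
pAAV-hSyn1-FLEX-CybSEP2-WPRE is an adeno-associated virus transfer plasmid of about 6.7 kb for Cre-dependent, neuron-specific expression of a fluorescent sensor of neuropeptide release. It is maintained in bacteria through a high-copy ColE1/pUC-type origin and selected with ampicillin via the β-lactamase gene. An f1 phage origin is also present in the backbone. The expression cassette lies between AAV2 inverted terminal repeats, which direct replication and packaging of the intervening DNA into AAV particles. The annotation detects the upstream ITR only as short fragments, while the downstream ITR is called in full.

The human synapsin I promoter drives the payload, which is followed by a WPRE to enhance transcript stability and expression and by a bovine growth hormone polyadenylation signal. The coding sequence sits in reverse orientation between paired loxP and lox2272 sites arranged as a FLEX switch. In cells expressing Cre, recombination inverts the cassette irreversibly into the sense orientation, so only Cre-positive neurons produce the protein.

The insert, CybSEP2, is mouse cytochrome b-561 (Cyb561), a transmembrane protein of secretory vesicles. It carries alanine substitutions at histidines 86 and 159 and has two tandem copies of superecliptic pHluorin inserted within the protein. The feature table labels the Cyb561 portion by homology to the Xenopus orthologue and also detects a fragment of a FLAG-type epitope at the C-terminal end. Superecliptic pHluorin is dim at acidic pH and bright at neutral pH. Presumably the pHluorin copies face the acidic vesicle lumen, so that fusion of the vesicle with the plasma membrane would raise fluorescence and give an optical readout of release from presynaptic terminals in vivo.
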