Addgene plasmid #207661: pAAV-hSyn1-FLEX-CybSEP2-WPRE
Purpose: Monitoring neuropeptide release
Depositing lab: Sung Han. Depositing organization: Salk Institute for Biological Studies. Publication: Novel genetically encoded tools for imaging or silencing neuropeptide release from presynaptic terminals in vivo. Kim DI, Park S, Ye M, Chen JY, Jhang J, Hunker AC, Zweifel LS, Palmiter RD, Han S. bioRxiv. 2023 Jan 20:2023.01.19.524797. doi: 10.1101/2023.01.19.524797. Preprint. PubMed 36712060.
Backbone
  Vector backbone: pAAV-phSyn1(S)-FLEX-hGFP-T2A-SypeGFP-WPRE
  Backbone size w/o insert (bp): 4434
  Total vector size (bp): 6669
  Vector type: AAV
Growth in bacteria
  Bacterial resistance: Ampicillin, 100 μg/mL
  Growth temperature: 30°C
  Growth strain: NEB Stable
  Copy number: High Copy
Gene/Insert
  Gene/Insert name: Cytochrome b-561
  Species: M. musculus (mouse)
  Insert size (bp): 753
  Mutation: Histidine 86 and 159 to alanines, inserted 2 X SEP into 339-340 of Cyb561
  GenBank ID: NM_007805.5
  Entrez Gene: Cyb561
  Promoter: hSynapsin
  Cloning method: Ligation Independent Cloning
  Sequencing primers: 5′ GCTGTACAGGTCTGCTTTGTATAGTTCATCCATGCCATG; 3′ GATGAACTATACAAAGACTACCACAAGAAGAAGGGC
Terms and licenses: Academic/Nonprofit Terms; Industry Terms: Not Available to Industry
Depositor comments: Please visit https://doi.org/10.1101/2023.01.19.524797 for bioRxiv preprint.
How to cite: pAAV-hSyn1-FLEX-CybSEP2-WPRE was a gift from Sung Han (Addgene plasmid # 207661 ; http://n2t.net/addgene:207661 ; RRID:Addgene_207661)
